Addgene plasmid #212656: pPB_EF1a_coGag
Purpose: piggyBac vector to express codon optimized MLV Gag
Depositing lab: Paul Blainey. Depositing organization: Broad Institute. Publication: Live-cell transcriptomics with engineered virus-like particles. Najia MA, Le A, Borrajo J, Pruett L, Tsai F, Ogi R, Huang JY, Griffith LG, Daley GQ, Blainey PC. Cell. 2026 Sep 1:S0092-8674(26)00932-3. doi: 10.1016/j.cell.2026.08.005. PubMed 42679822.
Backbone
  Vector backbone: pB-rtTA (Addgene #126034)
  Vector type: Mammalian Expression ; piggyBac
  Selectable markers: mNeon
Growth in bacteria
  Bacterial resistance: Ampicillin, 100 μg/mL
  Growth temperature: 30°C
  Growth strain: NEB Stable
  Copy number: High Copy
Gene/Insert
  Gene/Insert name: MLV Gag (UniProt ID: P03332)
  Species: MoMLV
  Entrez Gene: gag (a.k.a. MLVgp8)
  Promoter: EF1a
  Cloning method: Gibson Cloning
  Sequencing primers: 5′ gcgatggagtttccccacactg
Resource information
  A portion of this plasmid was derived from a plasmid made by: The MLV Gag ORF was cloned from MLV Gag-YFP (Addgene Plasmid #1813, a gift from Walther Mothes)
Terms and licenses: Academic/Nonprofit Terms; Industry Terms: Not Available to Industry
Depositor comments: Please visit https://doi.org/10.1101/2024.10.01.616098 for bioRxiv preprint.
How to cite: pPB_EF1a_coGag was a gift from Paul Blainey (Addgene plasmid # 212656 ; http://n2t.net/addgene:212656 ; RRID:Addgene_212656)
