[The description below was written by a language model from this plasmid's Addgene catalogue record and pLannotate feature annotations shown in this document.]
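Description:
pPB_EF1a_coGag is a mammalian expression plasmid of about 9.7 kb, built on the pB-rtTA piggyBac backbone. It is intended for transposase-mediated genomic integration of a cassette expressing codon-optimized Moloney murine leukemia virus (MoMLV) Gag. In bacteria it is maintained through a high-copy ColE1/pUC-type origin and selected with ampicillin via the β-lactamase gene. An f1 origin and leftover lac promoter/operator, lacZα and lacI fragments reflect its pBluescript-like cloning ancestry. The automated annotation did not label the piggyBac terminal repeats, so their positions cannot be read from the feature table. It did flag short bacteriophage lambda portal-protein fragments on both sides of the expression cassette, a small MLV LTR fragment and a G-CSF stem-loop element. These may be backbone remnants or stuffer sequence, though the record does not explain them.

The payload is driven by the human EF-1α core promoter with its intron A, which gives strong constitutive expression in many mammalian cell types. Downstream lies the Gag open reading frame, which the record says derives from an MLV Gag-YFP plasmid, followed after a short gap by an mNeonGreen coding sequence. The record does not state how the two are linked, whether as a fusion, through a self-cleaving peptide or otherwise, but mNeon is listed as the selectable marker, so green fluorescence can identify or sort cells carrying the cassette. A WPRE enhances transcript stability and expression, and an SV40 polyadenylation signal terminates the transcript. Gag is the retroviral structural polyprotein that drives particle assembly and budding, and the associated publication concerns engineered virus-like particles for live-cell transcriptomics. The plasmid therefore appears suited to making cell lines that stably produce MLV Gag-based particles.
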