Features (pLannotate 1.2.2; 20 found; start..end, strand, type, name):
      1..120     +  CDS            B (fragment): PORTL_LAMBD - Experimental evidence at protein level: Swiss-Prot protein existence level 1. Forms the portal vertex of the capsid (PubMed:6228056, PubMed:6232391). This portal plays critical roles in head assembly, genome packaging, neck/tail attachment, and genome ejection (Probable). The portal protein multimerizes as a single ring-shaped homododecamer arranged around a central channel (PubMed:6232391). Binds to the terminase subunits to form the packaging machine (PubMed:7799432). From Escherichia phage lambda (Bacteriophage lambda).
    641..664     -  misc_feature   MCS (fragment): pBluescript multiple cloning site
   1306..1335    +  LTR            3' LTR (ΔU3) (fragment): self-inactivating 3' long terminal repeat (LTR) from Moloney murine leukemia virus
   1375..1586    +  promoter       EF-1α core promoter: core promoter for human elongation factor EF-1α
   1587..2525    +  intron         EF-1α intron A: intron upstream of the start codon of human EF-1α
   2547..4142    +  CDS            gag: GAG_MLVMS - Experimental evidence at protein level: Swiss-Prot protein existence level 1. [Nucleocapsid protein p10-Gag]: Involved in the packaging and encapsidation of two copies of the genome. Binds with high affinity to conserved UCUG elements within the packaging signal, located near the 5'-end of the genome. This binding is dependent on genome dimerization. From Moloney murine leukemia virus (isolate Shinnick) (MoMLV).
   4203..4907    +  CDS            mNeonGreen: mNeonGreen is a basic (constitutively fluorescent) green/yellow fluorescent protein published in 2013, derived from Branchiostoma lanceolatum. It is reported to be a very rapidly-maturing monomer with moderate acid sensitivity.
   4926..5514    +  misc_feature   WPRE: woodchuck hepatitis virus posttranscriptional regulatory element
   5564..5685    +  polyA_signal   SV40 poly(A) signal: SV40 polyadenylation signal
   5703..5795    +  ncRNA          G-CSF SLDE: Accession: RF00183 - G-CSF factor stem-loop destabilising element (SLDE)
   6492..6959    +  CDS            B (fragment): PORTL_LAMBD - Experimental evidence at protein level: Swiss-Prot protein existence level 1. Forms the portal vertex of the capsid (PubMed:6228056, PubMed:6232391). This portal plays critical roles in head assembly, genome packaging, neck/tail attachment, and genome ejection (Probable). The portal protein multimerizes as a single ring-shaped homododecamer arranged around a central channel (PubMed:6232391). Binds to the terminase subunits to form the packaging machine (PubMed:7799432). From Escherichia phage lambda (Bacteriophage lambda).
   6997..7013    -  protein_bind   lac operator: The lac repressor binds to the lac operator to inhibit transcription in E. coli. This inhibition can be relieved by adding lactose or isopropyl-β-D-thiogalactopyranoside (IPTG). lac repressor encoded by lacI
   7021..7051    -  promoter       lac promoter: promoter for the E. coli lac operon
   7066..7087    -  protein_bind   CAP binding site: CAP binding activates transcription in the presence of cAMP. E. coli catabolite activator protein
   7100..7192    -  CDS            lacI (fragment): lac repressor; lacI; The lac repressor binds to the lac operator to inhibit transcription in E. coli. This inhibition can be relieved by adding lactose or isopropyl-β-D-thiogalactopyranoside (IPTG).
   7375..7963    -  rep_origin     ori: high-copy-number ColE1/pMB1/pBR322/pUC origin of replication
   8134..8994    -  CDS            AmpR: β-lactamase; bla; confers resistance to ampicillin, carbenicillin, and related antibiotics
   8995..9099    -  promoter       AmpR promoter: bla
   9152..9580    -  rep_origin     f1 ori (sequence partly withheld): f1 bacteriophage origin of replication; arrow indicates direction of (+) strand synthesis
   9585..9740    -  CDS            lacZα (fragment): LacZα fragment of β-galactosidase; lacZ fragment
>Addgene plasmid #212656 | pPB_EF1a_coGag | addgene full sequence | sequence record 420237 | Addgene NGS Result
CGCGCCTCGTTCATTCACGTTTTTGAACCCGTGGAGGACGGGCAGACTCGCGGTGCAAATGTGTTTTACA
GCGTGATGGAGCAGATGAAGATGCTCGACACGCTGCAGAACACGCAGCTAGATTAACCCTAGAAAGATAA
TCATATTGTGACGTACGTTAAAGATAATCATGTGTAAAATTGACGCATGTGTTTTATCGGTCTGTATATC
GAGGTTTATTTATTAATTTGAATAGATATTAAGTTTTATTATATTTACACTTACATACTAATAATAAATT
CAACAAACAATTTATTTATGTTTATTTATTTATTAAAAAAAACAAAAACTCAAAATTTCTTCTATAAAGT
AACAAAACTTTTATGAGGGACAGCCCCCCCCCAAAGCCCCCAGGGATGTAATTACGTCCCTCCCCCGCTA
GGGGGCAGCAGCGAGCCGCCCGGGGCTCCGCTCCGGTCCGGCGCTCCCCCCGCATCCCCGAGCCGGCAGC
GTGCGGGGACAGCCCGGGCACGGGGAAGGTGGCACGGGATCGCTTTCCTCTGAACGCTTCTCGCTGCTCT
TTGAGCCTGCAGACACCTGGGGGGATACGGGGAAAAGGCCTCCACCATAAAGATGGTTAATTAACCCACC
CAAGATCTGGATCGATAAGCTTGATATCGAATTCGGGAGGTGGTCCCTGCAGTTACGCCAATGATAACCC
CCGCCAGAAAAATCTTAGTAGCCTTCCCTTTTTGTTTTCCGTGCCCCAACTCGGCGGATTGACTCGGCCC
CTTCCGGAAACACCCGAATCAACTTCTAGTCAAATTATTGTTCACGCCGCAATGACCCACCCCTGGCCCG
CGTCTGTGGAACTGACCCCTGGTGTACAGGAGAGTTCGCTGCTGAAAGTGGTCCCAAAGGGGTACTAGTT
TTTAAGCTCCCAACTCCCCCTCCCCCAGCGTCTGGAGGATTCCACACCCTCGCACCGCAGGGGCGAGGAA
GTGGGCGGAGTCCGGTTTTGGCGCCAGCCGCTGAGGCTGCCAAGCAGAAAAGCCACCGCTGAGGAGACTC
CGGTCACTGTCCTCGCCCCGCCTCCCCCTTCCCTCCCCTTGGGGACCACCGGGCGCCACGCCGCGAACGG
TAAGTGCCGCGGTCGTCGGCGCCTCCGCCCTCCCCCTAGGGCCCCAATTCCCAGCGGGCGCGGCGCGCGG
CCCCGCGCGCAGCTCCCGGCTCCCTCCCCCTTCGGATGTGGCTTGAGCTGTAGGCGCGGAGTCCTGCAGC
CCCGATAAAATAAAAGATTTTATTTAGTCTCCAGAAAAAGGGGGGAATGAAAGACCCCACCTGTAGGTTT
GGCAATCTTGAAAGGAGTGGGAATTGGCTCCGGTGCCCGTCAGTGGGCAGAGCGCACATCGCCCACAGTC
CCCGAGAAGTTGGGGGGAGGGGTCGGCAATTGATCCGGTGCCTAGAGAAGGTGGCGCGGGGTAAACTGGG
AAAGTGATGTCGTGTACTGGCTCCGCCTTTTTCCCGAGGGTGGGGGAGAACCGTATATAAGTGCAGTAGT
CGCCGTGAACGTTCTTTTTCGCAACGGGTTTGCCGCCAGAACACAGGTAAGTGCCGTGTGTGGTTCCCGC
GGGCCTGGCCTCTTTACGGGTTATGGCCCTTGCGTGCCTTGAATTACTTCCACCTGGCTGCAGTACGTGA
TTCTTGATCCCGAGCTTCGGGTTGGAAGTGGGTGGGAGAGTTCGAGGCCTTGCGCTTAAGGAGCCCCTTC
GCCTCGTGCTTGAGTTGAGGCCTGGCCTGGGCGCTGGGGCCGCCGCGTGCGAATCTGGTGGCACCTTCGC
GCCTGTCTCGCTGCTTTCGATAAGTCTCTAGCCATTTAAAATTTTTGATGACCTGCTGCGACGCTTTTTT
TCTGGCAAGATAGTCTTGTAAATGCGGGCCAAGATCTGCACACTGGTATTTCGGTTTTTGGGGCCGCGGG
CGGCGACGGGGCCCGTGCGTCCCAGCGCACATGTTCGGCGAGGCGGGGCCTGCGAGCGCGGCCACCGAGA
ATCGGACGGGGGTAGTCTCAAGCTGGCCGGCCTGCTCTGGTGCCTGGCCTCGCGCCGCCGTGTATCGCCC
CGCCCTGGGCGGCAAGGCTGGCCCGGTCGGCACCAGTTGCGTGAGCGGAAAGATGGCCGCTTCCCGGCCC
TGCTGCAGGGAGCTCAAAATGGAGGACGCGGCGCTCGGGAGAGCGGGCGGGTGAGTCACCCACACAAAGG
AAAAGGGCCTTTCCGTCCTCAGCCGTCGCTTCATGTGACTCCACGGAGTACCGGGCGCCGTCCAGGCACC
TCGATTAGTTCTCGAGCTTTTGGAGTACGTCGTCTTTAGGTTGGGGGGAGGGGTTTTATGCGATGGAGTT
TCCCCACACTGAGTGGGTGGAGACTGAAGTTAGGCCAGCTTGGCACTTGATGTAATTCTCCTTGGAATTT
GCCCTTTTTGAGTTTGGATCTTGGTTCATTCTCAAGCCTCAGACAGTGGTTCAAAGTTTTTTTCTTCCAT
TTCAGGTGTCGTGACGTACGGCCACCATGGGGCAGACAGTGACCACGCCGCTGTCACTCACGCTTGGACA
CTGGAAGGACGTAGAACGGATTGCCCACAATCAAAGTGTGGATGTCAAAAAACGAAGATGGGTCACATTC
TGTTCAGCGGAATGGCCCACCTTTAACGTAGGGTGGCCCAGGGATGGTACCTTTAACAGAGATCTGATCA
CTCAAGTAAAAATAAAGGTTTTTTCACCGGGTCCTCACGGTCATCCAGACCAGGTACCGTATATTGTCAC
CTGGGAGGCCCTTGCATTTGACCCTCCTCCTTGGGTAAAGCCTTTCGTTCACCCCAAACCACCCCCGCCT
CTTCCTCCGTCTGCGCCGTCTCTCCCCCTCGAACCCCCACGATCAACCCCGCCACGCAGTTCATTGTACC
CAGCACTTACCCCTAGTTTGGGTGCCAAACCAAAGCCACAAGTCCTCTCTGACAGCGGCGGACCACTCAT
TGATTTGCTTACCGAGGATCCGCCGCCCTACAGGGATCCGCGCCCCCCACCATCTGATAGGGACGGTAAC
GGAGGAGAGGCTACGCCAGCAGGGGAGGCTCCTGATCCAAGCCCAATGGCAAGTCGCCTGAGGGGACGCC
GGGAACCGCCAGTCGCGGATAGTACTACGTCTCAGGCATTTCCCCTGAGGGCAGGGGGAAACGGGCAGCT
CCAGTACTGGCCGTTTTCCTCAAGTGATTTGTATAATTGGAAAAACAATAACCCTTCATTTTCCGAAGAT
CCCGGAAAATTGACAGCGCTGATTGAGTCTGTTCTGATTACACACCAGCCTACCTGGGACGATTGCCAAC
AGCTCCTCGGGACACTTCTTACTGGCGAAGAGAAGCAACGCGTTCTCCTGGAAGCTCGGAAAGCTGTACG
AGGGGACGACGGACGGCCAACCCAGCTGCCGAATGAGGTGGACGCGGCTTTCCCGCTCGAGAGGCCGGAT
TGGGATTATACAACTCAGGCAGGGCGAAACCATCTGGTCCATTACAGACAATTGCTTCTCGCAGGCTTGC
AGAACGCGGGTAGGAGTCCGACTAATTTGGCTAAGGTAAAAGGCATTACTCAGGGCCCAAATGAAAGCCC
ATCAGCGTTTCTTGAACGGTTGAAAGAAGCCTATCGGCGCTATACACCATATGATCCGGAGGATCCAGGG
CAAGAGACCAACGTATCTATGTCATTTATCTGGCAGTCTGCCCCCGACATCGGTCGCAAATTGGAACGAC
TTGAGGACTTGAAAAACAAAACTTTGGGCGACCTCGTTCGGGAGGCGGAGAAGATTTTCAACAAGAGGGA
AACACCGGAAGAACGGGAGGAACGAATACGGAGGGAGACGGAAGAAAAAGAGGAGCGCAGAAGGACGGAG
GATGAACAGAAGGAAAAGGAACGGGATCGCAGGAGACATCGGGAAATGTCTAAGCTCTTGGCCACCGTAG
TGTCAGGACAAAAGCAAGACAGGCAAGGGGGAGAACGAAGGCGAAGCCAACTGGACCGCGATCAGTGTGC
GTACTGCAAGGAGAAAGGCCACTGGGCTAAGGACTGTCCTAAAAAACCTAGAGGACCGCGGGGACCTCGC
CCGCAGGGATCCGGCGCAACAAACTTCTCTCTGCTGAAACAAGCCGGAGATGTCGAAGAGAATCCTGGAC
CGATGGTCAGCAAGGGCGAGGAGGACAACGCCTCTCTCCCAGCGACACACGAGTTACACATCTTTGGCTC
CATCAACGGTGTGGACTTCGACCTCGTGGGTCAGGGCACCGGCAATCCAAACGACGGTTACGAGGAGCTC
AACCTCAAGTCCACCAAGGGCGACCTCCAGTTCTCCCCCTGGATTCTGGTCCCTCATATCGGGTACGGCT
TCCATCAGTACCTGCCCTACCCAGACGGGATGTCGCCTTTCCAGGCCGCCATGGTGGACGGCTCCGGATA
CCAAGTCCATCGCACAATGCAGTTCGAAGACGGTGCCTCCCTTACTGTCAACTACCGCTACACCTACGAG
GGAAGCCACATCAAAGGAGAGGCCCAGGTCAAGGGGACTGGTTTCCCTGCCGACGGTCCTGTCCTCACCA
ACTCGCTCACCGCTGCGGACTGGTGCAGGTCGAAGAAGACTTACCCCAACGACAAAACCATCATCAGTAC
CTTCAAGTGGAGTTACACCACTGGAAACGGCAAGCGCTACCGGAGCACTGCGCGGACCACCTACACCTTT
GCCAAGCCAATGGCGGCCAACTATCTCAAGAACCAGCCGATGTACGTGTTCCGCAAGACGGAGCTCAAGC
ACTCCAAGACCGAGCTCAACTTCAAGGAGTGGCAAAAGGCCTTTACCGACGTCATGGGCATGGACGAGCT
CTACAAGTAAACGCGTTAAGTCGACAATCAACCTCTGGATTACAAAATTTGTGAAAGATTGACTGGTATT
CTTAACTATGTTGCTCCTTTTACGCTATGTGGATACGCTGCTTTAATGCCTTTGTATCATGCTATTGCTT
CCCGTATGGCTTTCATTTTCTCCTCCTTGTATAAATCCTGGTTGCTGTCTCTTTATGAGGAGTTGTGGCC
CGTTGTCAGGCAACGTGGCGTGGTGTGCACTGTGTTTACTGACGCAACCCCCACTGGTTGGGGCATTGCC
ACCACCTGTCAGCTCCTTTCCGGGACTTTCGCTTTCCCCCTCCCTATTGCCACGGCGGAACTCATCGCCG
CCTGCCTTGCCCGCTGCTGGACAGGGGCTCGGCTGTTGGGCACTGACAATTCCGTGGTGTTGTCGGGGAA
ATCATCGTCCTTTCCTTGGCTGCTCGCCTGTGTTGCCACCTGGATTCTGCGCGGGACGTCCTTCTGCTAC
GTCCCTTCGGCCCTCAATCCAGCGGACCTTCCTTCCCGCGGCCTGCTGCCGGCTCTGCGGCCTCTTCCGC
GTCTTCGCCTTCGCCCTCAGACGAGTCGGATCTCCCTTTGGGCCGCCTCCCCGCCTCGAGTCTAGAGGGC
CCGTTTAAACCCGCTGATCAGCCTAACTAACTAAACTTGTTTATTGCAGCTTATAATGGTTACAAATAAA
GCAATAGCATCACAAATTTCACAAATAAAGCATTTTTTTCACTGCATTCTAGTTGTGGTTTGTCCAAACT
CATCAATGTATCTTATCATGTCTGGAATTGACTCAAATGATGTCAATTAGTCTATCAGAAGCTCATCTGG
TCTCCCTTCCGGGGGACAAGACATCCCTGTTTAATATTTAAACAGCAGTGTTCCCAAACTGGGTTCTTAT
ATCCCTTGCTCTGGTCAACCAGGTTGCAGGGTTTCCTGTCCTCACAGGAACGAAGTCCCTAAAGAAACAG
TGGCAGCCAGGTTTAGCCCCGGAATTGACTGGATTCCTTTTTTAGGGCCCATTGGTATGGCTTTTTCCCC
GTATCCCCCCAGGTGTCTGCAGGCTCAAAGAGCAGCGAGAAGCGTTCAGAGGAAAGCGATCCCGTGCCAC
CTTCCCCGTGCCCGGGCTGTCCCCGCACGCTGCCGGCTCGGGGATGCGGGGGGAGCGCCGGACCGGAGCG
GAGCCCCGGGCGGCTCGCTGCTGCCCCCTAGCGGGGGAGGGACGTAATTACATCCCTGGGGGCTTTGGGG
GGGGGCTGTCCCTGATATCTATAACAAGAAAATATATATATAATAAGTTATCACGTAAGTAGAACATGAA
ATAACAATATAATTATCGTATGAGTTAAATCTTAAAAGTCACGTAAAAGATAATCATGCGTCATTTTGAC
TCACGCGGTCGTTATAGTTCAAAATCAGTGACACTTACCGCATTGACAAGCACGCCTCACGGGAGCTCCA
AGCGGCGACTGAGATGTCCTAAATGCACAGCGACGGATTCGCGCTATTTAGAAAGAGAGAGCAATATTTC
AAGAATGCATGCGTCAATTTTACGCAGACTATCTTTCTAGGGTTAATCTAGCTGCATCAGGATCATATCG
TCGGGTCTTTTTTCCGGCTCAGTCATCGCCCAAGCTGGCGCTATCTGGGCATCGGGGAGGAAGAAGCCCG
TGCCTTTTCCCGCGAGGTTGAAGCGGCATGGAAAGAGTTTGCCGAGGATGACTGCTGCTGCATTGACGTT
GAGCGAAAACGCACGTTTACCATGATGATTCGGGAAGGTGTGGCCATGCACGCCTTTAACGGTGAACTGT
TCGTTCAGGCCACCTGGGATACCAGTTCGTCGCGGCTTTTCCGGACACAGTTCCGGATGGTCAGCCCGAA
GCGCATCAGCAACCCGAACAATACCGGCGACAGCCGGAACTGCCGTGCCGGTGTGCAGATTAATGACAGC
GGTGCGGCGCTGGGATATTACGTCAGCGAGGACGGGTATCCTGGCTGGATGCCGCAGAAATGGACATGGA
TACCCCGTGAGTTACCCGGCGGGCGCGCTTGGCGTAATCATGGTCATAGCTGTTTCCTGTGTGAAATTGT
TATCCGCTCACAATTCCACACAACATACGAGCCGGAAGCATAAAGTGTAAAGCCTGGGGTGCCTAATGAG
TGAGCTAACTCACATTAATTGCGTTGCGCTCACTGCCCGCTTTCCAGTCGGGAAACCTGTCGTGCCAGCT
GCATTAATGAATCGGCCAACGCGCGGGGAGAGGCGGTTTGCGTATTGGGCGCTCTTCCGCTTCCTCGCTC
ACTGACTCGCTGCGCTCGGTCGTTCGGCTGCGGCGAGCGGTATCAGCTCACTCAAAGGCGGTAATACGGT
TATCCACAGAATCAGGGGATAACGCAGGAAAGAACATGTGAGCAAAAGGCCAGCAAAAGGCCAGGAACCG
TAAAAAGGCCGCGTTGCTGGCGTTTTTCCATAGGCTCCGCCCCCCTGACGAGCATCACAAAAATCGACGC
TCAAGTCAGAGGTGGCGAAACCCGACAGGACTATAAAGATACCAGGCGTTTCCCCCTGGAAGCTCCCTCG
TGCGCTCTCCTGTTCCGACCCTGCCGCTTACCGGATACCTGTCCGCCTTTCTCCCTTCGGGAAGCGTGGC
GCTTTCTCATAGCTCACGCTGTAGGTATCTCAGTTCGGTGTAGGTCGTTCGCTCCAAGCTGGGCTGTGTG
CACGAACCCCCCGTTCAGCCCGACCGCTGCGCCTTATCCGGTAACTATCGTCTTGAGTCCAACCCGGTAA
GACACGACTTATCGCCACTGGCAGCAGCCACTGGTAACAGGATTAGCAGAGCGAGGTATGTAGGCGGTGC
TACAGAGTTCTTGAAGTGGTGGCCTAACTACGGCTACACTAGAAGAACAGTATTTGGTATCTGCGCTCTG
CTGAAGCCAGTTACCTTCGGAAAAAGAGTTGGTAGCTCTTGATCCGGCAAACAAACCACCGCTGGTAGCG
GTGGTTTTTTTGTTTGCAAGCAGCAGATTACGCGCAGAAAAAAAGGATCTCAAGAAGATCCTTTGATCTT
TTCTACGGGGTCTGACGCTCAGTGGAACGAAAACTCACGTTAAGGGATTTTGGTCATGAGATTATCAAAA
AGGATCTTCACCTAGATCCTTTTAAATTAAAAATGAAGTTTTAAATCAATCTAAAGTATATATGAGTAAA
CTTGGTCTGACAGTTACCAATGCTTAATCAGTGAGGCACCTATCTCAGCGATCTGTCTATTTCGTTCATC
CATAGTTGCCTGACTCCCCGTCGTGTAGATAACTACGATACGGGAGGGCTTACCATCTGGCCCCAGTGCT
GCAATGATACCGCGAGACCCACGCTCACCGGCTCCAGATTTATCAGCAATAAACCAGCCAGCCGGAAGGG
CCGAGCGCAGAAGTGGTCCTGCAACTTTATCCGCCTCCATCCAGTCTATTAATTGTTGCCGGGAAGCTAG
AGTAAGTAGTTCGCCAGTTAATAGTTTGCGCAACGTTGTTGCCATTGCTACAGGCATCGTGGTGTCACGC
TCGTCGTTTGGTATGGCTTCATTCAGCTCCGGTTCCCAACGATCAAGGCGAGTTACATGATCCCCCATGT
TGTGCAAAAAAGCGGTTAGCTCCTTCGGTCCTCCGATCGTTGTCAGAAGTAAGTTGGCCGCAGTGTTATC
ACTCATGGTTATGGCAGCACTGCATAATTCTCTTACTGTCATGCCATCCGTAAGATGCTTTTCTGTGACT
GGTGAGTACTCAACCAAGTCATTCTGAGAATAGTGTATGCGGCGACCGAGTTGCTCTTGCCCGGCGTCAA
TACGGGATAATACCGCGCCACATAGCAGAACTTTAAAAGTGCTCATCATTGGAAAACGTTCTTCGGGGCG
AAAACTCTCAAGGATCTTACCGCTGTTGAGATCCAGTTCGATGTAACCCACTCGTGCACCCAACTGATCT
TCAGCATCTTTTACTTTCACCAGCGTTTCTGGGTGAGCAAAAACAGGAAGGCAAAATGCCGCAAAAAAGG
GAATAAGGGCGACACGGAAATGTTGAATACTCATACTCTTCCTTTTTCAATATTATTGAAGCATTTATCA
GGGTTATTGTCTCATGAGCGGATACATATTTGAATGTATTTAGAAAAATAAACAAATAGGGGTTCCGCGC
ACATTTCCCCGAAAAGTGCCACCTAAATTGTAAGCGTTAATATTTTGTTAAAATTCGCGTTAAATTTTTG
TTAAATCAGCTCATTTTTTAACCAATAGGCCGAAATCGGCAAAATCCCTTATAAATCAAAAGAATAGACC
GAGATAGGGT
[37 nt withheld, positions 9251-9287]
AAAGAACGTGGACTCCAACGTCAAAGG
[49 nt withheld, positions 9315-9363]
T
[91 nt withheld, positions 9365-9455]
G
[124 nt withheld, positions 9457-9580]
CCCATTCGCCATTCAGGCTGCGCAACTGTTGGGAAGGGCGATCGGTGCGGGCCTCTTCGCTATTACGCCA
GCTGGCGAAAGGGGGATGTGCTGCAAGGCGATTAAGTTGGGTAACGCCAGGGTTTTCCCAGTCACGACGT
TGTAAAACGACGGCCAGTGAG
